Addgene plasmid #149033: pGBW-m4046535
Purpose: Yeast Expression plasmid for SARS-CoV-2 3'-to-5' exonuclease
Depositing lab: Ginkgo Bioworks & Benjie Chen. Depositing organization: Ginkgo Bioworks.
Backbone
  Vector backbone: AmpR; 2u URA3
  Backbone size w/o insert (bp): 4078
  Vector type: Yeast Expression
  Selectable markers: URA3
Growth in bacteria
  Bacterial resistance: Ampicillin, 100 μg/mL
  Growth temperature: 37°C
  Growth strain: DH5alpha
  Copy number: High Copy
Gene/Insert
  Gene/Insert name: SARS-CoV-2 3'-to-5' exonuclease
  Species: S. cerevisiae (budding yeast); Severe acute respiratory syndrome coronavirus 2
  Insert size (bp): 1574
  Mutation: wt
  Entrez Gene: ORF1ab (a.k.a. GU280_gp01)
  Promoter: pTEF1
  Tag / fusion protein: Cleavable thrombin;3xFLAG (C terminal on backbone)
  Cloning method: Unknown
Resource information
  A portion of this plasmid was derived from a plasmid made by: GinkgoBioworks
Depositor comments: NCBI Reference Sequence: YP_009725309.1. Created by gene synthesis with Not1 site. NGS used for QC was performed by Ginkgo and may not fully cover the entire plasmid.
How to cite: pGBW-m4046535 was a gift from Ginkgo Bioworks & Benjie Chen (Addgene plasmid # 149033 ; http://n2t.net/addgene:149033 ; RRID:Addgene_149033)
