[The description below was written by a language model from this plasmid's Addgene catalogue record and pLannotate feature annotations shown in this document.]
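Description:
pGBW-m4046535 is an episomal yeast expression plasmid for producing the SARS-CoV-2 3'-to-5' exonuclease, one of the mature products of the viral ORF1ab replicase polyprotein, in Saccharomyces cerevisiae. It is a shuttle vector. In E. coli it replicates from a high-copy ColE1/pUC-type origin and is selected with ampicillin through a β-lactamase gene, which the annotation places downstream of a cat promoter. A short rop-like segment is annotated next to AmpR, although the record lists the plasmid as high copy. Small phage and bacterial terminators (T3Te, T7Te, tonB) flank the bacterial modules, presumably to insulate them from transcriptional read-through. In yeast the plasmid is maintained at multiple copies by the 2μ origin and selected by uracil prototrophy through URA3 under its own promoter. This marker can also be counterselected with 5-FOA.

The expression cassette consists of the constitutive TEF1 promoter, a wild-type coding sequence of about 1.6 kb made by gene synthesis, and the CYC1 terminator. The automated annotation matches the insert only generically to a fragment of the SARS-CoV-2 replicase polyprotein, and the functional text it carries describes the 2'-O-methyltransferase. The catalogue entry and its reference protein instead identify the insert as the exonuclease. The backbone supplies a C-terminal thrombin-cleavable 3xFLAG tag, of which only a fragment was detected in the feature table; the tag allows immunodetection and affinity purification followed by tag removal. The listing of budding yeast alongside the virus as species may reflect codon adaptation, but the record does not say so.

The full sequence comes from the depositor's NGS quality control, which may not cover the whole plasmid. The 6,382 nt record is also larger than the stated backbone and insert sizes combined.
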