Features (pLannotate 1.2.2; 14 found; start..end, strand, type, name):
     10..417     +  promoter       TEF1 promoter: S. cerevisiae TEF1; promoter for EF-1α
    434..2008    +  CDS            rep (fragment): R1AB_SARS2 - Experimental evidence at protein level: Swiss-Prot protein existence level 1. [2'-O-methyltransferase]: Methyltransferase that mediates mRNA cap 2'-O-ribose methylation to the 5'-cap structure of viral mRNAs. N7-methyl guanosine cap is a prerequisite for binding of nsp16. Therefore plays an essential role in viral mRNAs cap methylation which is essential to evade immune system. From Severe acute respiratory syndrome coronavirus 2 (2019-nCoV) (SARS-CoV-2).
   2026..2043    +  CDS            3xFLAG (fragment): three tandem FLAG® epitope tags, followed by an enterokinase cleavage site
   2121..2293    +  terminator     CYC1 terminator (fragment): S. cerevisiae CYC1; transcription terminator for CYC1
   2329..2505    +  promoter       URA3 promoter (fragment): S. cerevisiae URA3
   2506..3309    +  CDS            URA3: orotidine-5'-phosphate decarboxylase, required for uracil biosynthesis; S. cerevisiae URA3; yeast auxotrophic marker, counterselectable with 5-fluoroorotic acid (5-FOA)
   3392..4374    -  rep_origin     2μ ori: yeast 2μ plasmid origin of replication
   4452..4481    +  terminator     T3Te terminator: phage T3 early transcription terminator
   4503..5090    +  rep_origin     ori: high-copy-number ColE1/pMB1/pBR322/pUC origin of replication
   5102..5129    -  terminator     T7Te terminator: phage T7 early transcription terminator
   5153..5344    -  CDS            rop: Rop protein, which maintains plasmids at low copy number; rop
   5345..6205    -  CDS            AmpR: β-lactamase; bla; confers resistance to ampicillin, carbenicillin, and related antibiotics
   6206..6308    -  promoter       cat promoter: promoter of the E. coli cat gene encoding chloramphenicol acetyltransferase
   6309..6340    -  terminator     tonB terminator: bidirectional E. coli tonB-P14 transcription terminator
>Addgene plasmid #149033 | pGBW-m4046535 | addgene full sequence | sequence record 297827 | Ginkgo NGS Result
GCGGCCGCCCCACACACCATAGCTTCAAAATGTTTCTACTCCTTTTTTACTCTTCCAGATTTTCTCGGAC
TCCGCGCATCGCCGTACCACTTCAAAACACCCAAGCACAGCATACTAAATTTCCCCTCTTTCTTCCTCTA
GGGTGTCGTTAATTACCCGTACTAAAGGTTTGGAAAAGAAAAAAGAGACCGCCTCGTTTCTTTTTCTTCG
TCGAAAAAGGCAATAAAAATTTTTATCACGTTTCTTTTTCTTGAAAATTTTTTTTTTTGATTTTTTTCTC
TTTCGATGACCTCCCATTGATATTTAAGTTAATAAACGGTCTTCAATTTCTCAAGTTTCAGTTTCATTTT
TCTTGTTCTATTACAACTTTTTTTACTTCTTGCTCATTAGAAAGAAAGCATAGCAATCTAATCTAAGTTT
TAATTACAAAATGGAAAATGTAACAGGACTCTTTAAAGATTGTAGTAAGGTAATCACTGGGTTACATCCT
ACACAGGCACCTACACACCTCAGTGTTGACACTAAATTCAAAACTGAAGGTTTATGTGTTGACATACCTG
GCATACCTAAGGACATGACCTATAGAAGACTCATCTCTATGATGGGTTTTAAAATGAATTATCAAGTTAA
TGGTTACCCTAACATGTTTATCACCCGCGAAGAAGCTATAAGACATGTACGTGCATGGATTGGCTTCGAT
GTCGAGGGGTGTCATGCTACTAGAGAAGCTGTTGGTACCAATTTACCTTTACAGCTAGGTTTTTCTACAG
GTGTTAACCTAGTTGCTGTACCTACAGGTTATGTTGATACACCTAATAATACAGATTTTTCCAGAGTTAG
TGCTAAACCACCGCCTGGAGATCAATTTAAACACCTCATACCACTTATGTACAAAGGACTTCCTTGGAAT
GTAGTGCGTATAAAGATTGTACAAATGTTAAGTGACACACTTAAAAATCTCTCTGACAGAGTCGTATTTG
TCTTATGGGCACATGGCTTTGAGTTGACATCTATGAAGTATTTTGTGAAAATAGGACCTGAGCGCACCTG
TTGTCTATGTGATAGACGTGCCACATGCTTTTCCACTGCTTCAGACACTTATGCCTGTTGGCATCATTCT
ATTGGATTTGATTACGTCTATAATCCGTTTATGATTGATGTTCAACAATGGGGTTTTACAGGTAACCTAC
AAAGCAACCATGATCTGTATTGTCAAGTCCATGGTAATGCACATGTAGCTAGTTGTGATGCAATCATGAC
TAGGTGTCTAGCTGTCCACGAGTGCTTTGTTAAGCGTGTTGACTGGACTATTGAATATCCTATAATTGGT
GATGAACTGAAGATTAATGCGGCTTGTAGAAAGGTTCAACACATGGTTGTTAAAGCTGCATTATTAGCAG
ACAAATTCCCAGTTCTTCACGACATTGGTAACCCTAAAGCTATTAAGTGTGTACCTCAAGCTGATGTAGA
ATGGAAGTTCTATGATGCACAGCCTTGTAGTGACAAAGCTTATAAAATAGAAGAATTATTCTATTCTTAT
GCCACACATTCTGACAAATTCACAGATGGTGTATGCCTATTTTGGAATTGCAATGTCGATAGATATCCTG
CTAATTCCATTGTTTGTAGATTTGACACTAGAGTGCTATCTAACCTTAACTTGCCTGGTTGTGATGGTGG
CAGTTTGTATGTAAATAAACATGCATTCCACACACCAGCTTTTGATAAAAGTGCTTTTGTTAATTTAAAA
CAATTACCATTTTTCTATTACTCTGACAGTCCATGTGAGTCTCATGGAAAACAAGTAGTGTCAGATATAG
ATTATGTACCACTAAAGTCTGCTACGTGTATAACACGTTGCAATTTAGGTGGTGCTGTCTGTAGACATCA
TGCTAATGAGTACAGATTGTATCTCGATGCTTATAACATGATGATCTCAGCTGGCTTTAGCTTGTGGGTT
TACAAACAATTTGATACTTATAACCTCTGGAACACTTTTACAAGACTTCTCGTGCCGAGAGGTTCTGATT
ATAAAGATCATGATGGTGATTATAAAGATCATGATATTGATTATAAAGATGATGATGATAAATAAACAGG
CCCCTTTTCCTTTGTCGATATCATGTAATTAGTTATGTCACGCTTACATTCACGCCCTCCTCCCACATCC
GCTCTAACCGAAAAGGAAGGAGTTAGACAACCTGAAGTCTAGGTCCCTATTTATTTTTTTTAATAGTTAT
GTTAGTATTAAGAACGTTATTTATATTTCAAATTTTTCTTTTTTTTCTGTACAAAGCGGCCGCCGAACCA
CTAGTGCACTGCAGTACACGGTTTCCTTGAAATTTTTTTGATTCGGTAATCTCCGAACAGAAGGAAGAAC
GAAGGAAGGAGCACAGACTTAGATTGGTATATATACGCATATGTAGTGTTGAAGAAACATGAAATTGCCC
AGTATTCTTAACCCAACTGCACAGAACAAAAACGTGCAGGAAACGAAGATAAATCATGTCGAAAGCTACA
TATAAGGAACGTGCTGCTACTCATCCTAGTCCTGTTGCTGCCAAGCTATTTAATATCATGCACGAAAAGC
AAACAAACTTGTGTGCTTCATTGGATGTTCGTACCACCAAGGAATTACTGGAGTTAGTTGAAGCATTAGG
TCCCAAAATTTGTTTACTAAAAACACATGTGGATATCTTGACTGATTTTTCCATGGAGGGCACAGTTAAG
CCGCTAAAGGCATTATCCGCCAAGTACAATTTTTTACTCTTCGAGGACAGAAAATTTGCTGACATTGGTA
ATACAGTCAAATTGCAGTACTCTGCGGGTGTATACAGAATAGCAGAATGGGCAGACATTACGAATGCACA
CGGTGTGGTGGGCCCAGGTATTGTTAGCGGTTTGAAGCAGGCGGCAGAAGAAGTAACAAAGGAACCTAGA
GGCCTTTTGATGTTAGCAGAATTGTCATGCAAGGGCTCCCTATCTACTGGAGAATATACTAAGGGTACTG
TTGACATTGCGAAGAGCGACAAAGATTTTGTTATCGGCTTTATTGCTCAAAGAGACATGGGTGGAAGAGA
TGAAGGTTACGATTGGTTGATTATGACACCCGGTGTGGGTTTAGATGACAAGGGAGATGCATTGGGTCAA
CAGTATAGAACCGTGGATGATGTGGTTTCTACAGGATCTGACATTATTATTGTTGGAAGAGGACTATTTG
CAAAGGGAAGGGATGCTAAGGTAGAGGGTGAACGTTACAGAAAAGCAGGCTGGGAAGCATATTTGAGAAG
ATGCGGCCAGCAAAACTAAAAAACTGTATTATAAGTAAATGCATGTATACTAAACTCACAAATTAGAGCT
TCAATTTAATTATATCAGTTATTACCCGAGTAACGAAGCATCTGTGCTTCATTTTGTAGAACAAAAATGC
AACGCGAGAGCGCTAATTTTTCAAACAAAGAATCTGAGCTGCATTTTTACAGAACAGAAATGCAACGCGA
AAGCGCTATTTTACCAACGAAGAATCTGTGCTTCATTTTTGTAAAACAAAAATGCAACGCGAGAGCGCTA
ATTTTTCAAACAAAGAATCTGAGCTGCATTTTTACAGAACAGAAATGCAACGCGAGAGCGCTATTTTACC
AACAAAGAATCTATACTTCTTTTTTGTTCTACAAAAATGCATCCCGAGAGCGCTATTTTTCTAACAAAGC
ATCTTAGATTACTTTTTTTCTCCTTTGTGCGCTCTATAATGCAGTCTCTTGATAACTTTTTGCACTGTAG
GTCCGTTAAGGTTAGAAGAAGGCTACTTTGGTGTCTATTTTCTCTTCCATAAAAAAAGCCTGACTCCACT
TCCCGCGTTTACTGATTACTAGCGAAGCTGCGGGTGCATTTTTTCAAGATAAAGGCATCCCCGATTATAT
TCTATACCGATGTGGATTGCGCATACTTTGTGAACAGAAAGTGATAGCGTTGATGATTCTTCATTGGTCA
GAAAATTATGAACGGTTTCTTCTATTTTGTCTCTATATACTACGTATAGGAAATGTTTACATTTTCGTAT
TGTTTTCGATTCACTCTATGAATAGTTCTTACTACAATTTTTTTGTCTAAAGAGTAATACTAGAGATAAA
CATAAAAAATGTAGAGGTCGAGTTTAGATGCAAGTTCAAGGAGCGAAAGGTGGATGGGTAGGTTATATAG
GGATATAGCACAGAGATATATAGCAAAGAGATACTTTTGAGCAATGTTTGTGGAAGCGGTATTCGCAATA
TTTTAGTAGCTCGTTACAGTCCGGTGCGTTTTTGGTTTTTTGAAAGTGCGTCATCAGAGCGCTTTTGGTT
TTCAAAAGCGCTCTGAAGTTCCTATACTTTCTAGCTAGAGAATAGGAACTTCCCGAGCGGCCGCGTGTTA
CAAGCTTGACTCCAGCGTAACTGGACTGCAATCAACTCACTGGCTCACCTTCACGGGTGGGCCTTTCTTC
GGTAGAAAATCAAAGGATCTTCTTGAGATCCTTTTTTTCTGCGCGTAATCTGCTGCTTGCAAACAAAAAA
ACCACCGCTACCAGCGGTGGTTTGTTTGCCGGATCAAGAGCTACCAACTCTTTTTCCGAGGTAACTGGCT
TCAGCAGAGCGCAGATACCAAATACTGTTCTTCTAGTGTAGCCGTAGTTAGGCCACCACTTCAAGAACTC
TGTAGCACCGCCTACATACCTCGCTCTGCTAATCCTGTTACCAGTGGCTGCTGCCAGTGGCGATAAGTCG
TGTCTTACCGGGTTGGACTCAAGACGATAGTTACCGGATAAGGCGCAGCGGTCGGGCTGAACGGGGGGTT
CGTGCACACAGCCCAGCTTGGAGCGAACGACCTACACCGAACTGAGATACCTACAGCGTGAGCTATGAGA
AAGCGCCACGCTTCCCGAAGGGAGAAAGGCGGACAGGTATCCGGTAAGCGGCAGGGTCGGAACAGGAGAG
CGCACGAGGGAGCTTCCAGGGGTAAACGCCTGGTATCTTTATAGTCCTGTCGGGTTTCGCCACCTCTGAC
TTGAGCATCGATTTTTGTGATGCTCGTCAGGGGGGCGGAGCCTATGGAAAAACGCCAGCAACGCAGAAAG
GCCCACCCGAAGGTGAGCCAGGTGATTACATTTGGGCCCTCATCAGAGGTTTTCACCGTCATCACCGAAA
CGCGCGAGGCAGCTGCGGTAAAGCTCATCAGCGTGGTCGTGAAGCGATTCACAGATGTCTGCCTGTTCAT
CCGCGTCCAGCTCGTTGAGTTTCTCCAGAAGCGTTAATGTCTGGCTTCTGATAAAGCGGGCCATGTTAAG
GGCGGTTTTTTCCTGTTTGGTCACTTACCAATGCTTAATCAGTGAGGCACCTATCTCAGCGATCTGTCTA
TTTCGTTCATCCATAGTTGCCTGACTCCCCGTCGTGTAGATAACTACGATGCGGGAGGGCTTACCATCTG
GCCCCAGTGCTGCAATGATACCGCGAGACCCACGCTCACCGGCTCCAGATTTATCAGCAATAAACCAGCC
AGCCGGGAGGGCCGAGCGCAGAAGTGATCCTGCAACTTTATCCGCCTCCATCCAGTCTATTAATTGTTGC
CGGGAAGCTAGAGTAAGTAGTTCGCCAGTTAATAGTTTGCGCAACGTTGTTGCCATTGCTACAGGCATCG
TGGTGTCACGCTCGTCGTTTGGTATGGCTTCATTCAGCTCCGGTTCCCAACGATCAAGGCGAGTTACATG
ATCCCCCATGTTGTGCAAAAAAGCGGTTAGCTCCTTCGGTCCTCCGATCGTTGCCAGAAGTAAGTTGGCC
GCAGTGTTATCACTCATGGTTATGGCAGCACTGCATAATTCTCTTACTGTCATGCCATCCGTGAGATGCT
TTTCTGTGACTGGTGAGTACTCAACCAAGTCATTCTGAGAATAGTGTATGCGGCGACCGAGTTGCTCTTG
CCCGGCGTCAATACGGGATAATACCGCGCCACATAGCAGAACTTTAAAAGTGCTCATCATTGGAAAACGT
TCTTCGGGGCGTAAACTCTCAAGGATCTTACCGCTGTTGAGATCCAGTTCGATGTAACCCACTCGTGCAC
CCAACTGATCTTCAGCATCTTTTACTTTCACCAGCGTTTCTGGGTGAGCAAAAACAGGAAGGCAAAATGC
CGCAAAAAAGGGAATAAGGGCGACACGGAAATGTTGAATACTCATTTTAGCTTCCTTAGCTCCTGAAAAT
CTCGATAACTCAAAAAATACGCCCGGTAGTGATCTTATTTCATTATGGTGAAAGTTGGAACCTCTTACGT
GCCGATCAAGTCAAAAGCCTCCGGTCGGAGGCTTTTGACTTTCTGCTATGGAGGTCAGGTATGATTTAAA
TGGTCAGTTAGA
